Addgene plasmid #19716: pEGFP-C1 Nodamura B2
Depositing lab: Christopher Sullivan. Depositing organization: University of Texas at Austin. Publication: A virus-encoded inhibitor that blocks RNA interference in mammalian cells. Sullivan CS, Ganem D. J Virol. 2005 Jun . 79(12):7371-9. 10.1128/JVI.79.12.7371-7379.2005 PubMed 15919892.
Backbone
  Vector backbone: pEGFP-C1
  Backbone manufacturer: Clontech
  Backbone size w/o insert (bp): 4700
  Vector type: Mammalian Expression
  Selectable markers: Neomycin (select with G418)
Growth in bacteria
  Bacterial resistance: Kanamycin, 50 μg/mL
  Growth temperature: 37°C
  Growth strain: DH5alpha
  Copy number: High Copy
Gene/Insert
  Gene/Insert name: Nodamura B2
  Species: Nodamura Virus
  Insert size (bp): 429
  Mutation: 2 silent point mutations
  Entrez Gene: NoVsRNA1gp2
  Tag / fusion protein: EGFP (N terminal on backbone)
  Cloning method: Restriction Enzyme; 5′ cloning site KpnI (not destroyed); 3′ cloning site ApaI (not destroyed)
  Sequencing primers: 5′ EGFP-C; 3′ SV40pA-R
Terms and licenses: Academic/Nonprofit Terms; Industry Terms: Not Available to Industry
Depositor comments: The Nodamuravirus B2 gene is subcloned from the KpnI/ApaI fragment from pcDNA3.1+puro Nodamura B2 into pEGFP-C1 vector, making the EGFP fusion construct.
How to cite: pEGFP-C1 Nodamura B2 was a gift from Christopher Sullivan (Addgene plasmid # 19716 ; http://n2t.net/addgene:19716 ; RRID:Addgene_19716)
