[The description below was written by a language model from this plasmid's Addgene catalogue record.]
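Description:
pEGFP-C1 Nodamura B2 is a mammalian expression plasmid built on the Clontech pEGFP-C1 backbone (about 4.7 kb without insert). It carries the B2 gene of Nodamura virus fused to the C-terminus of EGFP. The plasmid is maintained at high copy in E. coli under kanamycin selection. In mammalian cells, the neomycin resistance marker allows transfected cells to be selected with G418. In pEGFP-C1-type vectors, a single kanamycin/neomycin resistance cassette normally serves both purposes. The record itself gives no feature table and does not name the promoter or origins of replication. The standard pEGFP-C1 design drives the EGFP fusion from the CMV immediate-early promoter and terminates it with an SV40 polyadenylation signal, and the listed SV40pA reverse sequencing primer is consistent with that signal.

The insert is 429 bp and contains two silent point mutations, so the encoded protein is unchanged. It was moved as a KpnI/ApaI fragment from an earlier pcDNA3.1-based puromycin-selectable B2 expression plasmid into the pEGFP-C1 multiple cloning site, and both restriction sites were retained. This places B2 in frame downstream of EGFP, giving an N-terminally EGFP-tagged protein. The associated publication describes B2 as a virus-encoded inhibitor that blocks RNA interference in mammalian cells. The construct therefore suits expression of a fluorescently tagged RNAi suppressor in transfected mammalian cells, where EGFP fluorescence can be used to identify expressing cells and observe the subcellular distribution of the fusion protein. It can also be used to test how B2 affects RNA silencing pathways.
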