>Addgene plasmid #19716 | pEGFP-C1 Nodamura B2 | addgene partial sequence | sequence record 25379 | 19716 with EGFP-C
GCATGGACGAGCTGTACAAGTCCGGACTCAGATCTCGAGCTCAAGCTTCGAATTCTGCAGTCGACGGTAC
CGCCGCCACCATGACAAACATGTCATGCGCTTACGAGCTAATCAAGTCACTTCCAGCCAAGCTGGAGCAG
CTGGCTCAGGAGACGCAAGCAACGATCCAAACGCTCATGATCGCGGATCCCAACGTCAACAAGGATCTGC
GAGCGTTCTGCGAGTTCCTGACCGTACAGCACCAGCGGGCGTATCGAGCGACGAACAGCCTGCTCATCAA
ACCGCGAGTCGCAGCAGCGCTTCGCGGGGAGGAGCTGGACCTGGGCGAGGCGGACGTCGCCGCCCGGGTC
CGCCAGCTAAAACAACAGCTGGCGGAGCTCGAGATGGAAATCAAGCCAGGGCACCAACAGGTGGCCCAAG
TAAGCGGCAGGCGGAAGGCCGCAGCCGCAGCTCCCGTGGCCCAGCTGGGTCGCGTGGGCGTGGTAAATGA
GTGATCTAGAGGGCCCGGGATCCACCGGATCTAGATAACTGATCATAATCAGCCATACCACATTTGTAGA
GGTTTTACTTGCTTTAAAAAACCTCCCACACCTCCCCCTGAACCTGAAACATAAAATGAATGCAATTGTT
GTTGTTAACTTGTTTATTGCAGCTTATAATGGTTACAAATAAAGCAATAGCATCACAAATTTCACAAATA
AAGCATTTTTTTCACTGCATTCTAGTTGTGGTTTGTCCAAACTCATCAATGTATCTTAACGCGTAAATTG
TAAGCGTTAATATTTTGTTAAAATTCGCGTTAAATTTTTGTTAAATCAGCTCATTTTTTAACCAATA
