>Addgene plasmid #19716 | pEGFP-C1 Nodamura B2 | addgene partial sequence | sequence record 35911 | EGFP-C 5'-CATGGTCCTGCTGGAGTTCGTG-3'
GCATGGACGAGCTGTACAGTCCGGACTCAGATCTCGAGCTCAAGCTTCGAATTCTGCAGTCGACGGTACC
GCCGCCACCATGACAAACATGTCATGCGCTTACGAGCTAATCAAGTCACTTCCAGCCAAGCTGGAGCAGC
TGGCTCAGGAGACGCAAGCAACGATCCAAACGCTCATGATCGCGGATCCCAACGTCAACAAGGATCTGCG
AGCGTTCTGCGAGTTCCTGACCGTACAGCACCAGCGGGCGTATCGAGCGACGAACAGCCTGCTCATCAAA
CCGCGAGTCGCAGCAGCGCTTCGCGGGGAGGAGCTGGACCTGGGCGAGGCGGACGTCGCCGCCCGGGTCC
GCCAGCTAAAACAACAGCTGGCGGAGCTCGAGATGGAAATCAAGCCAGGGCACCAACAGGTGGCCCAAGT
AAGCGGCAGGCGGAAGGCCGCAGCCGCAGCTCCCGTGGCCCAGCTGGGTCGCGTGGGCGTGGTAAATGAG
TGATCTAGAGGGCCCGGGATCCACCGGATCTAGATAACTGATCATAATCAGCCATACCACATTTGTAGAG
GTTTTACTTGCTTTAAAAAACCTCCCACACCTCCCCCTGAACCTGAAACATAAAATGAATGCAATTGTTG
TTGTTAACTTGTTTATTGCAGCTTATAATGGTTACAAATAAAGCAATAGCATCACAAATTTCACAAATAA
AGCATTTTTTTCACTGCATTCTAGTTGTGGTTTGTCCAAACTCATCAATGTATCTTAACGCGTAAATTGT
AAGCGTTAATATTTTGTTAAAATTCGCGTTAAATTTTTGTTAAATCAGCTCATTTTTTAACCAATAGGCC
GAAATCGGCAAAATCCCTTATAAATCAAAAGAATA
